>Addgene plasmid #102290 | pKDsgRNA-adhE | depositor full sequence | sequence record 194917 | pKDsgRNA-adhE sequence 6959 bps
CATCGATTTATTATGACAACTTGACGGCTACATCATTCACTTTTTCTTCACAACCGGCACGGAACTCGCT
CGGGCTGGCCCCGGTGCATTTTTTAAATACCCGCGAGAAATAGAGTTGATCGTCAAAACCAACATTGCGA
CCGACGGTGGCGATAGGCATCCGGGTGGTGCTCAAAAGCAGCTTCGCCTGGCTGATACGTTGGTCCTCGC
GCCAGCTTAAGACGCTAATCCCTAACTGCTGGCGGAAAAGATGTGACAGACGCGACGGCGACAAGCAAAC
ATGCTGTGCGACGCTGGCGATATCAAAATTGCTGTCTGCCAGGTGATCGCTGATGTACTGACAAGCCTCG
CGTACCCGATTATCCATCGGTGGATGGAGCGACTCGTTAATCGCTTCCATGCGCCGCAGTAACAATTGCT
CAAGCAGATTTATCGCCAGCAGCTCCGAATAGCGCCCTTCCCCTTGCCCGGCGTTAATGATTTGCCCAAA
CAGGTCGCTGAAATGCGGCTGGTGCGCTTCATCCGGGCGAAAGAACCCCGTATTGGCAAATATTGACGGC
CAGTTAAGCCATTCATGCCAGTAGGCGCGCGGACGAAAGTAAACCCACTGGTGATACCATTCGCGAGCCT
CCGGATGACGACCGTAGTGATGAATCTCTCCTGGCGGGAACAGCAAAATATCACCCGGTCGGCAAACAAA
TTCTCGTCCCTGATTTTTCACCACCCCCTGACCGCGAATGGTGAGATTGAGAATATAACCTTTCATTCCC
AGCGGTCGGTCGATAAAAAAATCGAGATAACCGTTGGCCTCAATCGGCGTTAAACCCGCCACCAGATGGG
CATTAAACGAGTATCCCGGCAGCAGGGGATCATTTTGCGCTTCAGCCATACTTTTCATACTCCCGCCATT
CAGAGAAGAAACCAATTGTCCATATTGCATCAGACATTGCCGTCACTGCGTCTTTTACTGGCTCTTCTCG
CTAACCAAACCGGTAACCCCGCTTATTAAAAGCATTCTGTAACAAAGCGGGACCAAAGCCATGACAAAAA
CGCGTAACAAAAGTGTCTATAATCACGGCAGAAAAGTCCACATTGATTATTTGCACGGCGTCACACTTTG
CTATGCCATAGCATTTTTATCCATAAGATTAGCGGATCCTACCTGACGCTTTTTATCGCAACTCTCTACT
GTTTCTCCATACCCGTTTTTTTGGGAATTCGAGCTCTAAGGAGGTTATAAAAAATGGATATTAATACTGA
AACTGAGATCAAGCAAAAGCATTCACTAACCCCCTTTCCTGTTTTCCTAATCAGCCCGGCATTTCGCGGG
CGATATTTTCACAGCTATTTCAGGAGTTCAGCCATGAACGCTTATTACATTCAGGATCGTCTTGAGGCTC
AGAGCTGGGCGCGTCACTACCAGCAGCTCGCCCGTGAAGAGAAAGAGGCAGAACTGGCAGACGACATGGA
AAAAGGCCTGCCCCAGCACCTGTTTGAATCGCTATGCATCGATCATTTGCAACGCCACGGGGCCAGCAAA
AAATCCATTACCCGTGCGTTTGATGACGATGTTGAGTTTCAGGAGCGCATGGCAGAACACATCCGGTACA
TGGTTGAAACCATTGCTCACCACCAGGTTGATATTGATTCAGAGGTATAAAACGAATGAGTACTGCACTC
GCAACGCTGGCTGGGAAGCTGGCTGAACGTGTCGGCATGGATTCTGTCGACCCACAGGAACTGATCACCA
CTCTTCGCCAGACGGCATTTAAAGGTGATGCCAGCGATGCGCAGTTCATCGCATTACTGATCGTTGCCAA
CCAGTACGGCCTTAATCCGTGGACGAAAGAAATTTACGCCTTTCCTGATAAGCAGAATGGCATCGTTCCG
GTGGTGGGCGTTGATGGCTGGTCCCGCATCATCAATGAAAACCAGCAGTTTGATGGCATGGACTTTGAGC
AGGACAATGAATCCTGTACATGCCGGATTTACCGCAAGGACCGTAATCATCCGATCTGCGTTACCGAATG
GATGGATGAATGCCGCCGCGAACCATTCAAAACTCGCGAAGGCAGAGAAATCACGGGGCCGTGGCAGTCG
CATCCCAAACGGATGTTACGTCATAAAGCCATGATTCAGTGTGCCCGTCTGGCCTTCGGATTTGCTGGTA
TCTATGACAAGGATGAAGCCGAGCGCATTGTCGAAAATACTGCATACACTGCAGAACGTCAGCCGGAACG
CGACATCACTCCGGTTAACGATGAAACCATGCAGGAGATTAACACTCTGCTGATCGCCCTGGATAAAACA
TGGGATGACGACTTATTGCCGCTCTGTTCCCAGATATTTCGCCGCGACATTCGTGCATCGTCAGAACTGA
CACAGGCCGAAGCAGTAAAAGCTCTTGGATTCCTGAAACAGAAAGCCGCAGAGCAGAAGGTGGCAGCATG
ACACCGGACATTATCCTGCAGCGTACCGGGATCGATGTGAGAGCTGTCGAACAGGGGGATGATGCGTGGC
ACAAATTACGGCTCGGCGTCATCACCGCTTCAGAAGTTCACAACGTGATAGCAAAACCCCGCTCCGGAAA
GAAGTGGCCTGACATGAAAATGTCCTACTTCCACACCCTGCTTGCTGAGGTTTGCACCGGTGTGGCTCCG
GAAGTTAACGCTAAAGCACTGGCCTGGGGAAAACAGTACGAGAACGACGCCAGAACCCTGTTTGAATTCA
CTTCCGGCGTGAATGTTACTGAATCCCCGATCATCTATCGCGACGAAAGTATGCGTACCGCCTGCTCTCC
CGATGGTTTATGCAGTGACGGCAACGGCCTTGAACTGAAATGCCCGTTTACCTCCCGGGATTTCATGAAG
TTCCGGCTCGGTGGTTTCGAGGCCATAAAGTCAGCTTACATGGCCCAGGTGCAGTACAGCATGTGGGTGA
CGCGAAAAAATGCCTGGTACTTTGCCAACTATGACCCGCGTATGAAGCGTGAAGGCCTGCATTATGTCGT
GATTGAGCGGGATGAAAAGTACATGGCGAGTTTTGACGAGATCGTGCCGGAGTTCATCGAAAAAATGGAC
GAGGCACTGGCTGAAATTGGTTTTGTATTTGGGGAGCAATGGCGATGACGCATCCTCACGATAATATCCG
GGTAGGCGCAATCACTTTCGTCTACTCCGTTACAAAGCGAGGCTGGGTATTTCCCGGCCTTTCTGTTATC
CGAAATCCACTGAAAGCACAGCGGCTGGCTGAGGAGATAAATAATAAACGAGGGGCTGTATGCACAAAGC
ATCTTCTGTTGAGTTAAGAACGAGTATCGAGATGGCACATAGCCTTGCTCAAATTGGAATCAGGTTTGTG
CCAATACCAGTAGAAACAGACGAAGAATCCATGGGTATGGACAGTTTTCCCTTTGATATGTAACGGTGAA
CAGTTGTTCTACTTTTGTTTGTTAGTCTTGATGCTTCACTGATAGATACAAGAGCCATAAGAACCTCAGA
TCCTTCCGTATTTAGCCAGTATGTTCTCTAGTGTGGTTCGTTGTTTTTGCGTGAGCCATGAGAACGAACC
ATTGAGATCATACTTACTTTGCATGTCACTCAAAAATTTTGCCTCAAAACTGGTGAGCTGAATTTTTGCA
GTTAAAGCATCGTGTAGTGTTTTTCTTAGTCCGTTACGTAGGTAGGAATCTGATGTAATGGTTGTTGGTA
TTTTGTCACCATTCATTTTTATCTGGTTGTTCTCAAGTTCGGTTACGAGATCCATTTGTCTATCTAGTTC
AACTTGGAAAATCAACGTATCAGTCGGGCGGCCTCGCTTATCAACCACCAATTTCATATTGCTGTAAGTG
TTTAAATCTTTACTTATTGGTTTCAAAACCCATTGGTTAAGCCTTTTAAACTCATGGTAGTTATTTTCAA
GCATTAACATGAACTTAAATTCATCAAGGCTAATCTCTATATTTGCCTTGTGAGTTTTCTTTTGTGTTAG
TTCTTTTAATAACCACTCATAAATCCTCATAGAGTATTTGTTTTCAAAAGACTTAACATGTTCCAGATTA
TATTTTATGAATTTTTTTAACTGGAAAAGATAAGGCAATATCTCTTCACTAAAAACTAATTCTAATTTTT
CGCTTGAGAACTTGGCATAGTTTGTCCACTGGAAAATCTCAAAGCCTTTAACCAAAGGATTCCTGATTTC
CACAGTTCTCGTCATCAGCTCTCTGGTTGCTTTAGCTAATACACCATAAGCATTTTCCCTACTGATGTTC
ATCATCTGAGCGTATTGGTTATAAGTGAACGATACCGTCCGTTCTTTCCTTGTAGGGTTTTCAATCGTGG
GGTTGAGTAGTGCCACACAGCATAAAATTAGCTTGGTTTCATGCTCCGTTAAGTCATAGCGACTAATCGC
TAGTTCATTTGCTTTGAAAACAACTAATTCAGACATACATCTCAATTGGTCTAGGTGATTTTAATCACTA
TACCAATTGAGATGGGCTAGTCAATGATAATTACTAGTCCTTTTCCTTTGAGTTGTGGGTATCTGTAAAT
TCTGCTAGACCTTTGCTGGAAAACTTGTAAATTCTGCTAGACCCTCTGTAAATTCCGCTAGACCTTTGTG
TGTTTTTTTTGTTTATATTCAAGTGGTTATAATTTATAGAATAAAGAAAGAATAAAAAAAGATAAAAAGA
ATAGATCCCAGCCCTGTGTATAACTCACTACTTTAGTCAGTTCCGCAGTATTACAAAAGGATGTCGCAAA
CGCTGTTTGCTCCTCTACAAAACAGACCTTAAAACCCTAAAGGCTTAAGTAGCACCCTCGCAAGCTCGGT
TGCGGCCGCAATCGGGCAAATCGCTGAATATTCCTTTTGTCTCCGACCATCAGGCACCTGAGTCGCTGTC
TTTTTCGTGACATTCAGTTCGCTGCGCTCACGGCTCTGGCAGTGAATGGGGGTAAATGGCACTACAGGCG
CCTTTTATGGATTCATGCAAGGAAACTACCCATAATACAAGAAAAGCCCGTCACGGGCTTCTCAGGGCGT
TTTATGGCGGGTCTGCTATGTGGTGCTATCTGACTTTTTGCTGTTCAGCAGTTCCTGCCCTCTGATTTTC
CAGTCTGACCACTTCGGATTATCCCGTGACAGGTCATTCAGACTGGCTAATGCACCCAGTAAGGCAGCGG
TATCATCAACGGGGTCTGACGCTCAGTGGAACGAAAACTCACGTTAAGGGATTTTGGTCATGAGATTATC
AGCTTTCGCTAAGGATGATTTCTGGAATTCTTCCCTATCAGTGATAGAGATTGACATCCCTATCAGTGAT
AGAGATACTGAGCACCCGAAAGCACACAGGGACTTGTTTTAGAGCTAGAAATAGCAAGTTAAAATAAGGC
TAGTCCGTTATCAACTTGAAAAAGTGGCACCGAGTCGGTGCTTTTTTTGAAGCTTGGGCCCGAACAAAAA
CTCATCTCAGAAGAGGATCTGAATAGCGCCGTCGACCATCATCATCATCATCATTGAGTTTAAACGGTCT
CCAGCTTGGCTGTTTTGGCGGATGAGAGAAGATTTTCAGCCTGATACAGATTAAATCAGAACGCAGAAGC
GGTCTGATAAAACAGAATTTGCCTGGCGGCAGTAGCGCGGTGGTCCCACCTGACCCCATGCCGAACTCAG
AAGTGAAACGCCGTAGCGCCGATGGTAGTGTGGGGTCTCCCCATGCGAGAGTAGGGAACTGCCAGGCATC
AAATAAAACGAAAGGCTCAGTCGAAAGACTGGGCCTTTCGTTTTATCTGTTGTTTGTCGGTGAACTGGAT
CCTTACTCGAGTCTAGACTGCAGGCGGATCTTCACCTAGATCCTTTTAAATTAAAAATGAAGTTTTAAAT
CAATCTAAAGTATATATGAGTAAACTTGGTCTGACAGGACATTATTTGCCGACTACCTTGGTGATCTCGC
CTTTCACGTAGTGGACAAATTCTTCCAACTGATCTGCGCGCGAGGCCAAGCGATCTTCTTCTTGTCCAAG
ATAAGCCTGTCTAGCTTCAAGTATGACGGGCTGATACTGGGCCGGCAGGCGCTCCATTGCCCAGTCGGCA
GCGACATCCTTCGGCGCGATTTTGCCGGTTACTGCGCTGTACCAAATGCGGGACAACGTAAGCACTACAT
TTCGCTCATCGCCAGCCCAGTCGGGCGGCGAGTTCCATAGCGTTAAGGTTTCATTTAGCGCCTCAAATAG
ATCCTGTTCAGGAACCGGATCAAAGAGTTCCTCCGCCGCTGGACCTACCAAGGCAACGCTATGTTCTCTT
GCTTTTGTCAGCAAGATAGCCAGATCAATGTCGATCGTGGCTGGCTCGAAGATACCTGCAAGAATGTCAT
TGCGCTGCCATTCTCCAAATTGCAGTTCGCGCTTAGCTGGATAACGCCACGGAATGATGTCGTCGTGCAC
AACAATGGTGACTTCTACAGCGCGGAGAATCTCGCTCTCTCCAGGGGAAGCCGAAGTTTCCAAAAGGTCG
TTGATCAAAGCTCGCCGCGTTGTTTCATCAAGCCTTACGGTCACCGTAACCAGCAAATCAATATCACTGT
GTGGCTTCAGGCCGCCATCCACTGCGGAGCCGTACAAATGTACGGCCAGCAACGTCGGTTCGAGATGGCG
CTCGATGACGCCAACTACCTCTGATAGTTGAGTCGATACTTCGGCGATCACCGCTTCCCTCATACTCTTC
CTTTTTCAATATTATTGAAGCATTTATCAGGGTTATTGTCTCATGAGCGGATACATATTTGAATGTATTT
AGAAAAATAAACAAATAGCTAGCTCACTCGGTCGCTACACTCTTCCTTTTTCAATATTATTGAAGCATTT
ATCAGGGTTATTGTCTCATGAGCGGATACATATTTGAATGTATTTAGAAAAATAAACAAATAGGGGTTCC
GCGCACATTTCCCCGAAAAGTGCCACCTG
Features (pLannotate 1.2.2; 18 found; start..end, strand, type, name):
     11..889     -  CDS            araC: L-arabinose regulatory protein; araC
    916..1200    +  promoter       araBAD promoter: araBAD; promoter of the L-arabinose operon of E. coli; the araC regulatory gene is transcribed in the opposite direction (Guzman et al., 1995)
   1244..1660    +  CDS            Gam: inhibitor of the host RecBCD nuclease in the λ Red system; gam; protects the double-stranded DNA substrate for recombination
   1666..2451    +  CDS            Beta: single-stranded DNA binding recombinase in the λ Red system; bet; mediates pairing of a single-stranded DNA with a complementary target
   2448..3128    +  CDS            Exo: 5' to 3' double-stranded DNA exonuclease in the λ Red system; exo; creates 3' single-stranded DNA tails
   3129..3373    +  terminator     λ tL3 terminator: transcription terminator tL3 from phage λ
   3496..4446    -  CDS            Rep101: RepA protein needed for replication with the pSC101 origin; rep101
   4494..4716    -  rep_origin     pSC101 ori: low-copy replication origin that requires the Rep101 protein
   5251..5272    -  terminator     bacterial terminator (fragment): putative bacterial transcription terminator
   5282..5300    +  protein_bind   tet operator: tetO; bacterial operator O2 for the tetR and tetA genes tetracycline repressor TetR
   5306..5325    +  promoter       H1-2O2 promoter (fragment): doxycycline-inducible variant of the human H1 RNA promoter (Henriksen et al., 2007)
   5356..5431    +  misc_RNA       gRNA scaffold: guide RNA scaffold for the Streptococcus pyogenes CRISPR/Cas9 system
   5497..5514    +  CDS            capTEV™ (fragment): composite tag for in vivo biotinylation, TEV protease cleavage, and 6xHis tagging
   5621..5736    +  ncRNA          5S rRNA: Accession: RF00001 - 5S ribosomal RNA
   5740..5786    +  terminator     rrnB T1 terminator: transcription terminator T1 from the E. coli rrnB gene
   5922..6713    -  CDS            SmR: aminoglycoside adenylyltransferase (Murphy, 1985); aadA; confers resistance to spectinomycin and streptomycin
   6714..6805    -  promoter       AmpR promoter: bla
   6829..6933    -  promoter       AmpR promoter: bla
