>Addgene plasmid #102290 | pKDsgRNA-adhE | addgene full sequence | sequence record 201608 | Addgene NGS Result
CTGCTATGTGGTGCTATCTGACTTTTTGCTGTTCAGCAGTTCCTGCCCTCTGATTTTCCAGTCTGACCAC
TTCGGATTATCCCGTGACAGGTCATTCAGACTGGCTAATGCACCCAGTAAGGCAGCGGTATCATCAACGG
GGTCTGACGCTCAGTGGAACGAAAACTCACGTTAAGGGATTTTGGTCATGAGATTATCAGCTTTCGCTAA
GGATGATTTCTGGAATTCTTCCCTATCAGTGATAGAGATTGACATCCCTATCAGTGATAGAGATACTGAG
CACCCGAAAGCACACAGGGACTTGTTTTAGAGCTAGAAATAGCAAGTTAAAATAAGGCTAGTCCGTTATC
AACTTGAAAAAGTGGCACCGAGTCGGTGCTTTTTTTGAAGCTTGGGCCCGAACAAAAACTCATCTCAGAA
GAGGATCTGAATAGCGCCGTCGACCATCATCATCATCATCATTGAGTTTAAACGGTCTCCAGCTTGGCTG
TTTTGGCGGATGAGAGAAGATTTTCAGCCTGATACAGATTAAATCAGAACGCAGAAGCGGTCTGATAAAA
CAGAATTTGCCTGGCGGCAGTAGCGCGGTGGTCCCACCTGACCCCATGCCGAACTCAGAAGTGAAACGCC
GTAGCGCCGATGGTAGTGTGGGGTCTCCCCATGCGAGAGTAGGGAACTGCCAGGCATCAAATAAAACGAA
AGGCTCAGTCGAAAGACTGGGCCTTTCGTTTTATCTGTTGTTTGTCGGTGAACTGGATCCTTACTCGAGT
CTAGACTGCAGGCGGATCTTCACCTAGATCCTTTTAAATTAAAAATGAAGTTTTAAATCAATCTAAAGTA
TATATGAGTAAACTTGGTCTGCTGACAGGACATTATTTGCCGACTACCTTGGTGATCTCGCCTTTCACGT
AGTGGACAAATTCTTCCAACTGATCTGCGCGCGAGGCCAAGCGATCTTCTTCTTGTCCAAGATAAGCCTG
TCTAGCTTCAAGTATGACGGGCTGATACTGGGCCGGCAGGCGCTCCATTGCCCAGTCGGCAGCGACATCC
TTCGGCGCGATTTTGCCGGTTACTGCGCTGTACCAAATGCGGGACAACGTAAGCACTACATTTCGCTCAT
CGCCAGCCCAGTCGGGCGGCGAGTTCCATAGCGTTAAGGTTTCATTTAGCGCCTCAAATAGATCCTGTTC
AGGAACCGGATCAAAGAGTTCCTCCGCCGCTGGACCTACCAAGGCAACGCTATGTTCTCTTGCTTTTGTC
AGCAAGATAGCCAGATCAATGTCGATCGTGGCTGGCTCGAAGATACCTGCAAGAATGTCATTGCGCTGCC
ATTCTCCAAATTGCAGTTCGCGCTTAGCTGGATAACGCCACGGAATGATGTCGTCGTGCACAACAATGGT
GACTTCTACAGCGCGGAGAATCTCGCTCTCTCCAGGGGAAGCCGAAGTTTCCAAAAGGTCGTTGATCAAA
GCTCGCCGCGTTGTTTCATCAAGCCTTACGGTCACCGTAACCAGCAAATCAATATCACTGTGTGGCTTCA
GGCCGCCATCCACTGCGGAGCCGTACAAATGTACGGCCAGCAACGTCGGTTCGAGATGGCGCTCGATGAC
GCCAACTACCTCTGATAGTTGAGTCGATACTTCGGCGATCACCGCTTCCCTCATACTCTTCCTTTTTCAA
TATTATTGAAGCATTTATCAGGGTTATTGTCTCATGAGCGGATACATATTTGAATGTATTTAGAAAAATA
AACAAATAGCTAGCTCACTCGGTCGCTACCAGGGTTATTGTCTCATGAGCGGATACATATTTGAATGTAT
TTAGAAAAATAAACAAATAGGGGTTCCGCGCACATTTCCCCGAAAAGTGCCACCTGCATCGATTTATTAT
GACAACTTGACGGCTACATCATTCACTTTTTCTTCACAACCGGCACGGAACTCGCTCGGGCTGGCCCCGG
TGCATTTTTTAAATACCCGCGAGAAGTAGAGTTGATCGTCAAAACCAACATTGCGACCGACGGTGGCGAT
AGGCATCCGGGTGGTGCTCAAAAGCAGCTTCGCCTGGCTGATACGTTGGTCCTCGCGCCAGCTTAAGACG
CTAATCCCTAACTGCTGGCGGAAAAGATGTGACAGACGCGACGGCGACAAGCAAACATGCTGTGCGACGC
TGGCGATATCAAAATTGCTGTCTGCCAGGTGATCGCTGATGTACTGACAAGCCTCGCGTACCCGATTATC
CATCGGTGGATGGAGCGACTCGTTAATCGCTTCCATGCGCCGCAGTAACAATTGCTCAAGCAGATTTATC
GCCAGCAGCTCCGAATAGCGCCCTTCCCCTTGCCCGGCGTTAATGATTTGCCCAAACAGGTCGCTGAAAT
GCGGCTGGTGCGCTTCATCCGGGCGAAAGAACCCCGTATTGGCAAATATTGACGGCCAGTTAAGCCATTC
ATGCCAGTAGGCGCGCGGACGAAAGTAAACCCACTGGTGATACCATTCGCGAGCCTCCGGATGACGACCG
TAGTGATGAATCTCTCCTGGCGGGAACAGCAAAATATCACCCGGTCGGCAAACAAATTCTCGTCCCTGAT
TTTTCACCACCCCCTGACCGCGAATGGTGAGATTGAGAATATAACCTTTCATTCCCAGCGGTCGGTCGAT
AAAAAAATCGAGATAACCGTTGGCCTCAATCGGCGTTAAACCCGCCACCAGATGGGCATTAAACGAGTAT
CCCGGCAGCAGGGGATCATTTTGCGCTTCAGCCATACTTTTCATACTCCCGCCATTCAGAGAAGAAACCA
ATTGTCCATATTGCATCAGACATTGCCGTCACTGCGTCTTTTACTGGCTCTTCTCGCTAACCAAACCGGT
AACCCCGCTTATTAAAAGCATTCTGTAACAAAGCGGGACCAAAGCCATGACAAAAACGCGTAACAAAAGT
GTCTATAATCACGGCAGAAAAGTCCACATTGATTATTTGCACGGCGTCACACTTTGCTATGCCATAGCAT
TTTTATCCATAAGATTAGCGGATCCTACCTGACGCTTTTTATCGCAACTCTCTACTGTTTCTCCATACCC
GTTTTTTTGGGAATTCGAGCTCTAAGGAGGTTATAAAAAATGGATATTAATACTGAAACTGAGATCAAGC
AAAAGCATTCACTAACCCCCTTTCCTGTTTTCCTAATCAGCCCGGCATTTCGCGGGCGATATTTTCACAG
CTATTTCAGGAGTTCAGCCATGAACGCTTATTACATTCAGGATCGTCTTGAGGCTCAGAGCTGGGCGCGT
CACTACCAGCAGCTCGCCCGTGAAGAGAAAGAGGCAGAACTGGCAGACGACATGGAAAAAGGCCTGCCCC
AGCACCTGTTTGAATCGCTATGCATCGATCATTTGCAACGCCACGGGGCCAGCAAAAAATCCATTACCCG
TGCGTTTGATGACGATGTTGAGTTTCAGGAGCGCATGGCAGAACACATCCGGTACATGGTTGAAACCATT
GCTCACCACCAGGTTGATATTGATTCAGAGGTATAAAACGAATGAGTACTGCACTCGCAACGCTGGCTGG
GAAGCTGGCTGAACGTGTCGGCATGGATTCTGTCGACCCACAGGAACTGATCACCACTCTTCGCCAGACG
GCATTTAAAGGTGATGCCAGCGATGCGCAGTTCATCGCATTACTGATCGTTGCCAACCAGTACGGCCTTA
ATCCGTGGACGAAAGAAATTTACGCCTTTCCTGATAAGCAGAATGGCATCGTTCCGGTGGTGGGCGTTGA
TGGCTGGTCCCGCATCATCAATGAAAACCAGCAGTTTGATGGCATGGACTTTGAGCAGGACAATGAATCC
TGTACATGCCGGATTTACCGCAAGGACCGTAATCATCCGATCTGCGTTACCGAATGGATGGATGAATGCC
GCCGCGAACCATTCAAAACTCGCGAAGGCAGAGAAATCACGGGGCCGTGGCAGTCGCATCCCAAACGGAT
GTTACGTCATAAAGCCATGATTCAGTGTGCCCGTCTGGCCTTCGGATTTGCTGGTATCTATGACAAGGAT
GAAGCCGAGCGCATTGTCGAAAATACTGCATACACTGCAGAACGTCAGCCGGAACGCGACATCACTCCGG
TTAACGATGAAACCATGCAGGAGATTAACACTCTGCTGATCGCCCTGGATAAAACATGGGATGACGACTT
ATTGCCGCTCTGTTCCCAGATATTTCGCCGCGACATTCGTGCATCGTCAGAACTGACACAGGCCGAAGCA
GTAAAAGCTCTTGGATTCCTGAAACAGAAAGCCGCAGAGCAGAAGGTGGCAGCATGACACCGGACATTAT
CCTGCAGCGTACCGGGATCGATGTGAGAGCTGTCGAACAGGGGGATGATGCGTGGCACAAATTACGGCTC
GGCGTCATCACCGCTTCAGAAGTTCACAACGTGATAGCAAAACCCCGCTCCGGAAAGAAGTGGCCTGACA
TGAAAATGTCCTACTTCCACACCCTGCTTGCTGAGGTTTGCACCGGTGTGGCTCCGGAAGTTAACGCTAA
AGCACTGGCCTGGGGAAAACAGTACGAGAACGACGCCAGAACCCTGTTTGAATTCACTTCCGGCGTGAAT
GTTACTGAATCCCCGATCATCTATCGCGACGAAAGTATGCGTACCGCCTGCTCTCCCGATGGTTTATGCA
GTGACGGCAACGGCCTTGAACTGAAATGCCCGTTTACCTCCCGGGATTTCATGAAGTTCCGGCTCGGTGG
TTTCGAGGCCATAAAGTCAGCTTACATGGCCCAGGTGCAGTACAGCATGTGGGTGACGCGAAAAAATGCC
TGGTACTTTGCCAACTATGACCCGCGTATGAAGCGTGAAGGCCTGCATTATGTCGTGATTGAGCGGGATG
AAAAGTACATGGCGAGTTTTGACGAGATCGTGCCGGAGTTCATCGAAAAAATGGACGAGGCACTGGCTGA
AATTGGTTTTGTATTTGGGGAGCAATGGCGATGACGCATCCTCACGATAATATCCGGGTAGGCGCAATCA
CTTTCGTCTACTCCGTTACAAAGCGAGGCTGGGTATTTCCCGGCCTTTCTGTTATCCGAAATCCACTGAA
AGCACAGCGGCTGGCTGAGGAGATAAATAATAAACGAGGGGCTGTATGCACAAAGCATCTTCTGTTGAGT
TAAGAACGAGTATCGAGATGGCACATAGCCTTGCTCAAATTGGAATCAGGTTTGTGCCAATACCAGTAGA
AACAGACGAAGAATCCATGGGTATGGACAGTTTTCCCTTTGATATGTAACGGTGAACAGTTGTTCTACTT
TTGTTTGTTAGTCTTGATGCTTCACTGATAGATACAAGAGCCATAAGAACCTCAGATCCTTCCGTATTTA
GCCAGTATGTTCTCTAGTGTGGTTCGTTGTTTTTGCGTGAGCCATGAGAACGAACCATTGAGATCATACT
TACTTTGCATGTCACTCAAAAATTTTGCCTCAAAACTGGTGAGCTGAATTTTTGCAGTTAAAGCATCGTG
TAGTGTTTTTCTTAGTCCGTTATGTAGGTAGGAATCTGATGTAATGGTTGTTGGTATTTTGTCACCATTC
ATTTTTATCTGGTTGTTCTCAAGTTCGGTTACGAGATCCATTTGTCTATCTAGTTCAACTTGGAAAATCA
ACGTATCAGTCGGGCGGCCTCGCTTATCAACCACCAATTTCATATTGCTGTAAGTGTTTAAATCTTTACT
TATTGGTTTCAAAACCCATTGGTTAAGCCTTTTAAACTCATGGTAGTTATTTTCAAGCATTAACATGAAC
TTAAATTCATCAAGGCTAATCTCTATATTTGCCTTGTGAGTTTTCTTTTGTGTTAGTTCTTTTAATAACC
ACTCATAAATCCTCATAGAGTATTTGTTTTCAAAAGACTTAACATGTTCCAGATTATATTTTATGAATTT
TTTTAACTGGAAAAGATAAGGCAATATCTCTTCACTAAAAACTAATTCTAATTTTTCGCTTGAGAACTTG
GCATAGTTTGTCCACTGGAAAATCTCAAAGCCTTTAACCAAAGGATTCCTGATTTCCACAGTTCTCGTCA
TCAGCTCTCTGGTTGCTTTAGCTAATACACCATAAGCATTTTCCCTACTGATGTTCATCATCTGAACGTA
TTGGTTATAAGTGAACGATACCGTCCGTTCTTTCCTTGTAGGGTTTTCAATCGTGGGGTTGAGTAGTGCC
ACACAGCATAAAATTAGCTTGGTTTCATGCTCCGTTAAGTCATAGCGACTAATCGCTAGTTCATTTGCTT
TGAAAACAACTAATTCAGACATACATCTCAATTGGTCTAGGTGATTTTAATCACTATACCAATTGAGATG
GGCTAGTCAATGATAATTACTAGTCCTTTTCCTTTGAGTTGTGGGTATCTGTAAATTCTGCTAGACCTTT
GCTGGAAAACTTGTAAATTCTGCTAGACCCTCTGTAAATTCCGCTAGACCTTTGTGTGTTTTTTTTGTTT
ATATTCAAGTGGTTATAATTTATAGAATAAAGAAAGAATAAAAAAAGATAAAAAGAATAGATCCCAGCCC
TGTGTATAACTCACTACTTTAGTCAGTTCCGCAGTATTACAAAAGGATGTCGCAAACGCTGTTTGCTCCT
CTACAAAACAGACCTTAAAACCCTAAAGGCTTAAGTAGCACCCTCGCAAGCTCGGTTGCGGCCGCAATCG
GGCAAATCGCTGAATATTCCTTTTGTCTCCGACCATCAGGCACCTGAGTCGCTGTCTTTTTCGTGACATT
CAGTTCGCTGCGCTCACGGCTCTGGCAGTGAATGGGGGTAAATGGCACTACAGGCGCCTTTTATGGATTC
ATGCAAGGAAACTACCCATAATACAAGAAAAGCCCGTCACGGGCTTCTCAGGGCGTTTTATGGCGGGT
Features (pLannotate 1.2.2; 18 found; start..end, strand, type, name):
    199..220     -  terminator     bacterial terminator (fragment): putative bacterial transcription terminator
    230..248     +  protein_bind   tet operator: tetO; bacterial operator O2 for the tetR and tetA genes tetracycline repressor TetR
    254..273     +  promoter       H1-2O2 promoter (fragment): doxycycline-inducible variant of the human H1 RNA promoter (Henriksen et al., 2007)
    304..379     +  misc_RNA       gRNA scaffold: guide RNA scaffold for the Streptococcus pyogenes CRISPR/Cas9 system
    445..462     +  CDS            capTEV™ (fragment): composite tag for in vivo biotinylation, TEV protease cleavage, and 6xHis tagging
    569..684     +  ncRNA          5S rRNA: Accession: RF00001 - 5S ribosomal RNA
    688..734     +  terminator     rrnB T1 terminator: transcription terminator T1 from the E. coli rrnB gene
    873..1664    -  CDS            SmR: aminoglycoside adenylyltransferase (Murphy, 1985); aadA; confers resistance to spectinomycin and streptomycin
   1665..1756    -  promoter       AmpR promoter: bla
   1780..1850    -  promoter       AmpR promoter (fragment): bla
   1890..2765    -  CDS            araC: ARAC_ECOLI - Experimental evidence at protein level: Swiss-Prot protein existence level 1. Transcription factor that regulates the expression of several genes involved in the transport and metabolism of L-arabinose (PubMed:4362626, PubMed:328165, PubMed:6251457, PubMed:2962192, PubMed:6319708, PubMed:2231717, PubMed:1447222). Functions both as a positive and a negative regulator (PubMed:328165, PubMed:6251457). In the presence of arabinose, activates the expression of the araBAD, araE, araFGH and araJ promoters (PubMed:4362626, PubMed:328165, PubMed:6251457, PubMed:2962192, PubMed:6319708, Pub
   2792..3076    +  promoter       araBAD promoter: araBAD; promoter of the L-arabinose operon of E. coli; the araC regulatory gene is transcribed in the opposite direction (Guzman et al., 1995)
   3120..3536    +  CDS            Gam: inhibitor of the host RecBCD nuclease in the λ Red system; gam; protects the double-stranded DNA substrate for recombination
   3542..4327    +  CDS            Beta: single-stranded DNA binding recombinase in the λ Red system; bet; mediates pairing of a single-stranded DNA with a complementary target
   4324..5004    +  CDS            Exo: 5' to 3' double-stranded DNA exonuclease in the λ Red system; exo; creates 3' single-stranded DNA tails
   5005..5249    +  terminator     λ tL3 terminator: transcription terminator tL3 from phage λ
   5372..6322    -  CDS            Rep101(Ts): temperature-sensitive version of the RepA protein needed for replication with the pSC101 origin (Armstrong et al., 1984); rep101 encoding an A56V mutation
   6370..6592    -  rep_origin     pSC101 ori: low-copy replication origin that requires the Rep101 protein
