[The description below was written by a language model from this plasmid's Addgene catalogue record and pLannotate feature annotations shown in this document.]
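Description:
pKDsgRNA-adhE is a low-copy bacterial plasmid built on the pKD46 backbone for CRISPR-assisted recombineering in E. coli. It replicates from the pSC101 origin, which depends on the plasmid-encoded Rep101 protein. The sequenced record annotates this as the temperature-sensitive A56V variant, consistent with the listed permissive propagation temperature of 30°C and allowing the plasmid to be lost at higher temperature. Selection is by spectinomycin, through an aadA (SmR) aminoglycoside adenylyltransferase gene driven by bla-derived (AmpR) promoter sequence.

The plasmid carries two independently inducible modules. The first is the lambda Red operon: Gam, which blocks host RecBCD nuclease; Beta, the single-strand annealing recombinase; and Exo, the 5' to 3' exonuclease. The operon sits under the araBAD promoter with divergently transcribed araC, so arabinose switches on recombination functions, and it ends in the λ tL3 terminator. The second is a single guide RNA cassette in which a tet-regulated promoter (pTet, marked by a tet operator) drives a spacer targeting the adhE gene fused to the Streptococcus pyogenes Cas9 guide scaffold, followed by rrnB T1 terminator sequence. The short "H1-2O2 promoter" and "capTEV" fragments are probably annotation artefacts from local similarity rather than functional parts.

No Cas9 or TetR gene is annotated on this plasmid, so these would have to be supplied separately. The construct is intended to combine lambda Red-mediated editing at adhE with guide-directed counterselection against unedited cells. The associated publication concerns managing the SOS response during such recombineering. The depositor and sequenced records differ slightly in length (6,959 versus 6,928 nt) but share the same feature set.
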