Addgene plasmid #102290: pKDsgRNA-adhE
Purpose: Contains arabinose-induced lambda Red and a tet-inducible gRNA targeting adhE.
Depositing lab: Michael Lynch. Depositing organization: Duke University. Publication: Managing the SOS Response for Enhanced CRISPR-Cas-Based Recombineering in E. coli through Transient Inhibition of Host RecA Activity. Moreb EA, Hoover B, Yaseen A, Valyasevi N, Roecker Z, Menacho-Melgar R, Lynch MD. ACS Synth Biol. 2017 Oct 2. doi: 10.1021/acssynbio.7b00174. PubMed 28915012.
Backbone
  Vector backbone: pKD46
  Vector type: Bacterial Expression, CRISPR
Growth in bacteria
  Bacterial resistance: Spectinomycin, 50 μg/mL
  Growth temperature: 30°C
  Growth strain: DH5alpha
  Copy number: Low Copy
Gene/Insert
  Gene/Insert name: adhE gRNA
  gRNA/shRNA sequence: CCGAAAGCACACAGGGACTT
  Promoter: pTet
  Cloning method: Unknown
  Sequencing primers: 5′ ttctcagggcgttttatggc
Terms and licenses: Academic/Nonprofit Terms; Industry Terms: Not Available to Industry
How to cite: pKDsgRNA-adhE was a gift from Michael Lynch (Addgene plasmid # 102290 ; http://n2t.net/addgene:102290 ; RRID:Addgene_102290)
